>Addgene plasmid #50867 | pcDNA3.1 Flag YFP hNKCC1 P676C A734C (NT810) | depositor full sequence | sequence record 76340 | Full Sequence
GCTAGCCCGGGCACGGCCGCCACCATGGGAGACTACAAAGACCATGACGGTGATTATAAAGATCACGACA
TCGACTACAAGGATGACGATGACAAGGGTGACCCTACCGTCAGCAAGGGCGAGGAGCTGTTCACCGGGGT
GGTGCCCATCCTGGTCGAGCTGGACGGCGACGTAAACGGCCACAAGTTCAGCGTGTCCGGCGAGGGCGAG
GGCGATGCCACCTACGGCAAGCTGACCCTGAAGTTCATCTGCACCACCGGCAAGCTGCCCGTGCCCTGGC
CCACCCTCGTGACCACCTTCGGCTACGGCCTGATGTGCTTCGCCCGCTACCCCGACCACATGAAGCAGCA
CGACTTCTTCAAGTCCGCCATGCCCGAAGGCTACGTCCAGGAGCGCACCATCTTCTTCAAGGACGACGGC
AACTACAAGACCCGCGCCGAGGTGAAGTTCGAGGGCGACACCCTGGTGAACCGCATCGAGCTGAAGGGCA
TCGACTTCAAGGAGGACGGCAACATCCTAGGGCACAAGCTGGAGTACAACTACAACAGCCACAACGTTTA
TATCATGGCCGACAAGCAGAAGAACGGCATCAAGGTGAACTTCAAGATCCGCCACAACATCGAGGACGGC
AGCGTGCAGCTCGCCGACCACTACCAGCAGAACACCCCCATCGGCGACGGCCCCGTGCTGCTGCCCGACA
ACCACTACCTGAGCTACCAGTCCAAACTGAGCAAAGACCCCAACGAGAAGCGCGATCACATGGTCCTGCT
GGAGTTCGTGACCGCCGCCGGGATCACTCTCGGCATGGACGAGCTCTACAAGGGTGACCTGGAGCCGAGG
CCCACGGCTCCTAGCTCCGGCGCGCCAGGCCTCGCCGGAGTCGGCGAAACGCCGAGCGCCGCTGCGCTGG
CCGCAGCCAGGGTGGAACTGCCCGGAACCGCTGTGCCCTCGGTGCCGGAGGATGCTGCGCCCGCGAGCCG
GGACGGGGGCGGGGTCCGCGATGAGGGACCAGCCGCCGCCGGTGACGGCCTGGGCAGACCCTTGGGGCCT
ACCCCGAGCCAGAGCCGTTTCCAGGTGGACCTCGTTTCCGAGAACGCAGGGCGGGCTGCTGCTGCGGCGG
CGGCGGCTGCTGCGGCCGCCGCCGCTGCTGGTGCCGGGGCGGGGGCCAAGCAGACTCCTGCCGACGGGGA
AGCCAGCGGCGAGAGCGAGCCAGCTAAAGGCAGCGAGGAAGCCAAAGGCCGCTTCCGCGTTAACTTCGTA
GATCCTGCTGCCAGCTCGTCCGCAGAAGATAGCCTGTCAGATGCCGCCGGGGTCGGAGTCGATGGACCCA
ACGTGAGCTTCCAGAACGGCGGGGACACGGTACTGAGCGAGGGCAGCAGCCTCCATTCCGGTGGCGGCGG
CGGCTCCGGCCACCACCAGCACTACTATTATGATACCCACACCAACACCTACTATCTGCGCACCTTCGGC
CACAACACAATGGACGCGGTACCCAGGATCGACCACTACCGGCACACAGCCGCGCAGCTCGGCGAGAAGC
TGCTCCGGCCTAGCCTGGCCGAGCTGCATGACGAGCTGGAAAAGGAACCTTTTGAGGATGGCTTTGCAAA
TGGGGAAGAAAGCACTCCAACACGTGATGCTGTGGTCACGTACACGGCCGAAAGTAAAGGAGTCGTGAAG
TTTGGCTGGATCAAGGGTGTACTAGTACGTTGTATGTTAAACATTTGGGGTGTGATGCTTTTCATTCGTC
TCTCATGGATTGTGGGACAAGCTGGAATTGGTCTATCAGTCCTTGTAATAATGATGGCTACTGTTGTGAC
AACTATCACAGGATTGTCCACTAGCGCCATCGCAACTAATGGATTTGTAAGGGGAGGCGGCGCATATTAT
TTAATATCTAGAAGTCTAGGGCCTGAATTTGGTGGTGCCATTGGTCTAATCTTCGCCTTTGCCAACGCTG
TTGCTGTTGCTATGTATGTGGTTGGATTTGCAGAAACCGTGGTGGAGTTGCTGAAAGAACATTCCATTCT
TATGATAGATGAAATCAATGACATCCGGATTATTGGAGCCATTACAGTCGTGATTCTTTTAGGTATCTCA
GTAGCCGGTATGGAGTGGGAAGCAAAAGCTCAGATTGTTCTTTTGGTGATCCTACTTCTTGCTATTGGTG
ATTTCGTCATAGGAACATTTATCCCACTCGAGAGCAAGAAGCCAAAAGGGTTTTTTGGCTATAAATCTGA
AATCTTTAATGAGAACTTTGGCCCCGATTTTCGAGAAGAAGAAACTTTCTTTTCTGTATTTGCCATCTTT
TTTCCTGCTGCAACTGGAATTCTGGCTGGCGCAAATATCTCAGGTGATCTTGCAGATCCTCAGTCAGCCA
TACCCAAAGGAACACTCCTAGCCATTTTAATTACTACATTGGTTTATGTAGGAATTGCCGTGTCTGTAGG
TTCTTGTGTCGTACGCGATGCCACTGGTAATGTTAATGACACTATCGTAACAGAGCTAACAAACTGTACT
AGCGCAGCCTGCAAATTAAACTTTGATTTTTCATCTTGTGAATCCAGTCCTTGTAGCTACGGCCTAATGA
ACAACTTTCAGGTAATGAGTATGGTGTCAGGATTTACACCACTAATTTCCGCGGGCATATTCTCTGCCAC
TCTTTCTAGCGCATTAGCATCCCTAGTGAGTGCTCCCAAGATATTTCAGGCCCTATGTAAAGACAACATC
TACCCCGCTTTCCAGATGTTTGCTAAAGGTTATGGGAAAAATAATGAGCCATTACGTGGCTACATCTTAA
CATTCTTAATTGCACTTGGATTCATCTTAATTGCCGAACTGAATGTTATTGCATGTATTATCTCAAACTT
CTTCCTTGCCAGCTATGCCCTCATCAATTTTTCAGTATTCCATGCTTCACTGGCCAAAAGCCCAGGATGG
CGACCGGCATTTAAATACTACAATATGTGGATCTCACTTCTTGGAGCAATTCTTTGTTGCATAGTAATGT
TCGTCATTAACTGGTGGTGTGCTTTGCTAACCTACGTGATAGTCCTTGGTCTCTATATTTATGTTACCTA
CAAAAAACCCGATGTGAATTGGGGATCCTCTACACAAGCCCTGACTTACCTCAATGCCCTGCAACATAGT
ATTAGGCTTTCTGGCGTGGAGGACCATGTGAAAAACTTTAGGCCACAGTGTCTTGTTATGACAGGAGCGC
CAAACTCACGGCCGGCCTTACTTCATCTTGTTCACGATTTCACAAAAAATGTTGGTTTGATGATCTGTGG
ACACGTACACATGGGACCACGCAGACAAGCCATGAAAGAAATGTCCATCGACCAAGCCAAATATCAGCGC
TGGCTTATTAAGAACAAAATGAAGGCTTTTTATGCACCAGTACATGCAGATGACCTCAGAGAAGGGGCCC
AATACTTGATGCAGGCTGCTGGCCTGGGCCGTATGAAGCCAAACACACTAGTCCTTGGATTTAAGAAAGA
TTGGTTGCAAGCAGATATGAGGGATGTGGATATGTACATAAACTTATTTCACGATGCTTTTGACATACAA
TATGGCGTAGTGGTTATTCGCCTAAAAGAAGGTCTGGATATTAGTCACCTGCAGGGACAAGAAGAATTAT
TGTCATCACAAGAGAAATCTCCTGGCACCAAGGATGTCGTAGTAAGTGTGGAATATAGTAAAAAGTCCGA
TTTAGATACTTCGAAACCCCTCAGTGAAAAACCAATTACCCATAAAGTCGAGGAAGAAGATGGCAAGACT
GCAACTCAACCACTGTTGAAAAAAGAATCCAAAGGCCCTATTGTGCCTTTGAATGTAGCTGACCAAAAGC
TTCTTGAAGCTAGTACACAGTTTCAGAAAAAACAAGGAAAGAATACTATTGATGTCTGGTGGCTTTTTGA
TGACGGAGGTCTGACCTTATTGATACCTTACCTTCTGACGACCAAGAAAAAATGGAAAGACTGTAAGATC
AGAGTATTCATTGGTGGAAAGATAAACAGAATAGACCATGACCGGAGAGCGATGGCTACTTTACTGAGCA
AGTTCAGAATCGATTTTTCTGACATCATGGTTCTAGGAGACATCAATACCAAACCAAAGAAAGAAAACAT
TATAGCTTTCGAGGAAATCATTGAGCCATACAGACTTCACGAAGATGATAAAGAGCAAGATATCGCAGAT
AAAATGAAAGAAGATGAACCCTGGCGAATAACAGATAATGAATTGGAGCTGTATAAGACCAAGACATACC
GGCAGATCAGGTTAAATGAGTTATTAAAGGAACATTCAAGCACAGCTAACATTATTGTGATGAGTTTACC
GGTCGCACGAAAGGGTGCCGTTTCTAGTGCTCTCTACATGGCATGGTTAGAAGCACTATCTAAGGATCTA
CCACCAATCCTACTAGTTCGTGGGAATCATCAGAGTGTCCTTACCTTCTATTCATAATTAATTAAGTTTA
AACCCGCTGATCAGCCTCGACTGTGCCTTCTAGTTGCCAGCCATCTGTTGTTTGCCCCTCCCCCGTGCCT
TCCTTGACCCTGGAAGGTGCCACTCCCACTGTCCTTTCCTAATAAAATGAGGAAATTGCATCGCATTGTC
TGAGTAGGTGTCATTCTATTCTGGGGGGTGGGGTGGGGCAGGACAGCAAGGGGGAGGATTGGGAAGACAA
TAGCAGGCATGCTGGGGATGCGGTGGGCTCTATGGCTTCTGAGGCGGAAAGAACCAGCTGGGGCTCTAGG
GGGTATCCCC
[124 nt withheld, positions 4771-4894]
C
[91 nt withheld, positions 4896-4986]
A
[49 nt withheld, positions 4988-5036]
CCTTTGACGTTGGAGTCCACGTTCTTT
[37 nt withheld, positions 5064-5100]
ACCCTATCTCGGTCTATTCTTTTGATTTATAAGGGATTTTGCCGATTTCGGCCTATTGGTTAAAAAATGA
GCTGATTTAACAAAAATTTAACGCGAATTAATTCTGTGGAATGTGTGTCAGTTAGGGTGTGGAAAGTCCC
CAGGCTCCCCAGCAGGCAGAAGTATGCAAAGCATGCATCTCAATTAGTCAGCAACCAGGTGTGGAAAGTC
CCCAGGCTCCCCAGCAGGCAGAAGTATGCAAAGCATGCATCTCAATTAGTCAGCAACCATAGTCCCGCCC
CTAACTCCGCCCATCCCGCCCCTAACTCCGCCCAGTTCCGCCCATTCTCCGCCCCATGGCTGACTAATTT
TTTTTATTTATGCAGAGGCCGAGGCCGCCTCTGCCTCTGAGCTATTCCAGAAGTAGTGAGGAGGCTTTTT
TGGAGGCCTAGGCTTTTGCAAAAAGCTCCCGGGAGCTTGTATATCCATTTTCGGATCTGATCAAGAGACA
GGATGAGGATCGTTTCGCATGATTGAACAAGATGGATTGCACGCAGGTTCTCCGGCCGCTTGGGTGGAGA
GGCTATTCGGCTATGACTGGGCACAACAGACAATCGGCTGCTCTGATGCCGCCGTGTTCCGGCTGTCAGC
GCAGGGGCGCCCGGTTCTTTTTGTCAAGACCGACCTGTCCGGTGCCCTGAATGAACTGCAGGACGAGGCA
GCGCGGCTATCGTGGCTGGCCACGACGGGCGTTCCTTGCGCAGCTGTGCTCGACGTTGTCACTGAAGCGG
GAAGGGACTGGCTGCTATTGGGCGAAGTGCCGGGGCAGGATCTCCTGTCATCTCACCTTGCTCCTGCCGA
GAAAGTATCCATCATGGCTGATGCAATGCGGCGGCTGCATACGCTTGATCCGGCTACCTGCCCATTCGAC
CACCAAGCGAAACATCGCATCGAGCGAGCACGTACTCGGATGGAAGCCGGTCTTGTCGATCAGGATGATC
TGGACGAAGAGCATCAGGGGCTCGCGCCAGCCGAACTGTTCGCCAGGCTCAAGGCGCGCATGCCCGACGG
CGAGGATCTCGTCGTGACCCATGGCGATGCCTGCTTGCCGAATATCATGGTGGAAAATGGCCGCTTTTCT
GGATTCATCGACTGTGGCCGGCTGGGTGTGGCGGACCGCTATCAGGACATAGCGTTGGCTACCCGTGATA
TTGCTGAAGAGCTTGGCGGCGAATGGGCTGACCGCTTCCTCGTGCTTTACGGTATCGCCGCTCCCGATTC
GCAGCGCATCGCCTTCTATCGCCTTCTTGACGAGTTCTTCTGAGCGGGACTCTGGGGTTCGAAATGACCG
ACCAAGCGACGCCCAACCTGCCATCACGAGATTTCGATTCCACCGCCGCCTTCTATGAAAGGTTGGGCTT
CGGAATCGTTTTCCGGGACGCCGGCTGGATGATCCTCCAGCGCGGGGATCTCATGCTGGAGTTCTTCGCC
CACCCCAACTTGTTTATTGCAGCTTATAATGGTTACAAATAAAGCAATAGCATCACAAATTTCACAAATA
AAGCATTTTTTTCACTGCATTCTAGTTGTGGTTTGTCCAAACTCATCAATGTATCTTATCATGTCTGTAT
ACCGTCGACCTCTAGCTAGAGCTTGGCGTAATCATGGTCATAGCTGTTTCCTGTGTGAAATTGTTATCCG
CTCACAATTCCACACAACATACGAGCCGGAAGCATAAAGTGTAAAGCCTGGGGTGCCTAATGAGTGAGCT
AACTCACATTAATTGCGTTGCGCTCACTGCCCGCTTTCCAGTCGGGAAACCTGTCGTGCCAGCTGCATTA
ATGAATCGGCCAACGCGCGGGGAGAGGCGGTTTGCGTATTGGGCGCTCTTCCGCTTCCTCGCTCACTGAC
TCGCTGCGCTCGGTCGTTCGGCTGCGGCGAGCGGTATCAGCTCACTCAAAGGCGGTAATACGGTTATCCA
CAGAATCAGGGGATAACGCAGGAAAGAACATGTGAGCAAAAGGCCAGCAAAAGGCCAGGAACCGTAAAAA
GGCCGCGTTGCTGGCGTTTTTCCATAGGCTCCGCCCCCCTGACGAGCATCACAAAAATCGACGCTCAAGT
CAGAGGTGGCGAAACCCGACAGGACTATAAAGATACCAGGCGTTTCCCCCTGGAAGCTCCCTCGTGCGCT
CTCCTGTTCCGACCCTGCCGCTTACCGGATACCTGTCCGCCTTTCTCCCTTCGGGAAGCGTGGCGCTTTC
TCATAGCTCACGCTGTAGGTATCTCAGTTCGGTGTAGGTCGTTCGCTCCAAGCTGGGCTGTGTGCACGAA
CCCCCCGTTCAGCCCGACCGCTGCGCCTTATCCGGTAACTATCGTCTTGAGTCCAACCCGGTAAGACACG
ACTTATCGCCACTGGCAGCAGCCACTGGTAACAGGATTAGCAGAGCGAGGTATGTAGGCGGTGCTACAGA
GTTCTTGAAGTGGTGGCCTAACTACGGCTACACTAGAAGAACAGTATTTGGTATCTGCGCTCTGCTGAAG
CCAGTTACCTTCGGAAAAAGAGTTGGTAGCTCTTGATCCGGCAAACAAACCACCGCTGGTAGCGGTTTTT
TTGTTTGCAAGCAGCAGATTACGCGCAGAAAAAAAGGATCTCAAGAAGATCCTTTGATCTTTTCTACGGG
GTCTGACGCTCAGTGGAACGAAAACTCACGTTAAGGGATTTTGGTCATGAGATTATCAAAAAGGATCTTC
ACCTAGATCCTTTTAAATTAAAAATGAAGTTTTAAATCAATCTAAAGTATATATGAGTAAACTTGGTCTG
ACAGTTACCAATGCTTAATCAGTGAGGCACCTATCTCAGCGATCTGTCTATTTCGTTCATCCATAGTTGC
CTGACTCCCCGTCGTGTAGATAACTACGATACGGGAGGGCTTACCATCTGGCCCCAGTGCTGCAATGATA
CCGCGAGACCCACGCTCACCGGCTCCAGATTTATCAGCAATAAACCAGCCAGCCGGAAGGGCCGAGCGCA
GAAGTGGTCCTGCAACTTTATCCGCCTCCATCCAGTCTATTAATTGTTGCCGGGAAGCTAGAGTAAGTAG
TTCGCCAGTTAATAGTTTGCGCAACGTTGTTGCCATTGCTACAGGCATCGTGGTGTCACGCTCGTCGTTT
GGTATGGCTTCATTCAGCTCCGGTTCCCAACGATCAAGGCGAGTTACATGATCCCCCATGTTGTGCAAAA
AAGCGGTTAGCTCCTTCGGTCCTCCGATCGTTGTCAGAAGTAAGTTGGCCGCAGTGTTATCACTCATGGT
TATGGCAGCACTGCATAATTCTCTTACTGTCATGCCATCCGTAAGATGCTTTTCTGTGACTGGTGAGTAC
TCAACCAAGTCATTCTGAGAATAGTGTATGCGGCGACCGAGTTGCTCTTGCCCGGCGTCAATACGGGATA
ATACCGCGCCACATAGCAGAACTTTAAAAGTGCTCATCATTGGAAAACGTTCTTCGGGGCGAAAACTCTC
AAGGATCTTACCGCTGTTGAGATCCAGTTCGATGTAACCCACTCGTGCACCCAACTGATCTTCAGCATCT
TTTACTTTCACCAGCGTTTCTGGGTGAGCAAAAACAGGAAGGCAAAATGCCGCAAAAAAGGGAATAAGGG
CGACACGGAAATGTTGAATACTCATACTCTTCCTTTTTCAATATTATTGAAGCATTTATCAGGGTTATTG
TCTCATGAGCGGATACATATTTGAATGTATTTAGAAAAATAAACAAATAGGGGTTCCGCGCACATTTCCC
CGAAAAGTGCCACCTGACGTCGACGGATCGGGAGATCTCCCGATCCCCTATGGTGCACTCTCAGTACAAT
CTGCTCTGATGCCGCATAGTTAAGCCAGTATCTGCTCCCTGCTTGTGTGTTGGAGGTCGCTGAGTAGTGC
GCGAGCAAAATTTAAGCTACAACAAGGCAAGGCTTGACCGACAATTGCATGAAGAATCTGCTTAGGGTTA
GGCGTTTTGCGCTGCTTCGCGATGTACGGGCCAGATATACGCGTTGACATTGATTATTGACTAGTTATTA
ATAGTAATCAATTACGGGGTCATTAGTTCATAGCCCATATATGGAGTTCCGCGTTACATAACTTACGGTA
AATGGCCCGCCTGGCTGACCGCCCAACGACCCCCGCCCATTGACGTCAATAATGACGTATGTTCCCATAG
TAACGCCAATAGGGACTTTCCATTGACGTCAATGGGTGGAGTATTTACGGTAAACTGCCCACTTGGCAGT
ACATCAAGTGTATCATATGCCAAGTACGCCCCCTATTGACGTCAATGACGGTAAATGGCCCGCCTGGCAT
TATGCCCAGTACATGACCTTATGGGACTTTCCTACTTGGCAGTACATCTACGTATTAGTCATCGCTATTA
CCATGGTGATGCGGTTTTGGCAGTACATCAATGGGCGTGGATAGCGGTTTGACTCACGGGGATTTCCAAG
TCTCCACCCCATTGACGTCAATGGGAGTTTGTTTTGGCACCAAAATCAACGGGACTTTCCAAAATGTCGT
AACAACTCCGCCCCATTGACGCAAATGGGCGGTAGGCGTGTACGGTGGGAGGTCTATATAAGCAGAGCTC
TCTGGCTAACTAGAGAACCCACTGCTTACTGGCTTATCGAAATTAATACGACTCACTATAGGGAGACCCA
AGCTG
Features (pLannotate 1.2.2; 22 found; start..end, strand, type, name):
     31..96      +  CDS            3xFLAG: three tandem FLAG® epitope tags, followed by an enterokinase cleavage site
    109..822     +  CDS            mCitrine: mCitrine is a basic (constitutively fluorescent) yellow fluorescent protein published in 2001, derived from Aequorea victoria.
    829..4464    +  CDS            SLC12A2: S12A2_HUMAN - Also known as NKCC1. Experimental evidence at protein level: Swiss-Prot protein existence level 1. Cation-chloride cotransporter which mediates the electroneutral transport of chloride, potassium and/or sodium ions across the membrane. Plays a vital role in the regulation of ionic balance and cell volume. From Homo sapiens (Human).
   4501..4725    +  polyA_signal   bGH poly(A) signal: bovine growth hormone polyadenylation signal
   4729..4750    +  promoter       SV40 promoter (fragment): SV40 enhancer and early promoter
   4771..5199    +  rep_origin     f1 ori (sequence partly withheld): f1 bacteriophage origin of replication; arrow indicates direction of (+) strand synthesis
   5213..5542    +  promoter       SV40 promoter: SV40 enhancer and early promoter
   5609..6400    +  CDS            neo: KKA2_KLEPN - Also known as kan, nptII. Experimental evidence at protein level: Swiss-Prot protein existence level 1. Resistance to kanamycin, neomycin, paromomycin, ribostamycin, butirosin and gentamicin B. From Klebsiella pneumoniae.
   6424..6582    +  CDS            ble (fragment): BLE_KLEPN - Experimental evidence at protein level: Swiss-Prot protein existence level 1. Binding protein with a strong affinity to the bleomycin family of antibiotics. Binds to CL990; an antimitotic-antibiotic compound. From Klebsiella pneumoniae.
   6577..6698    +  polyA_signal   SV40 poly(A) signal: SV40 polyadenylation signal
   6771..6787    -  protein_bind   lac operator: The lac repressor binds to the lac operator to inhibit transcription in E. coli. This inhibition can be relieved by adding lactose or isopropyl-β-D-thiogalactopyranoside (IPTG). lac repressor encoded by lacI
   6795..6825    -  promoter       lac promoter: promoter for the E. coli lac operon
   6840..6861    -  protein_bind   CAP binding site: CAP binding activates transcription in the presence of cAMP. E. coli catabolite activator protein
   6874..6966    -  CDS            lacI (fragment): lac repressor; lacI; The lac repressor binds to the lac operator to inhibit transcription in E. coli. This inhibition can be relieved by adding lactose or isopropyl-β-D-thiogalactopyranoside (IPTG).
   7149..7734    -  rep_origin     ori: high-copy-number ColE1/pMB1/pBR322/pUC origin of replication
   7905..8765    -  CDS            AmpR: β-lactamase; bla; confers resistance to ampicillin, carbenicillin, and related antibiotics
   8766..8870    -  promoter       AmpR promoter: bla
   8929..8981    -  misc_feature   bom (fragment): basis of mobility region from pBR322
   9136..9515    +  enhancer       CMV enhancer: human cytomegalovirus immediate early enhancer
   9516..9719    +  promoter       CMV promoter: human cytomegalovirus (CMV) immediate early promoter
   9715..9748    +  LTR            5' LTR (truncated) (fragment): truncated 5' long terminal repeat (LTR) from HIV-1
   9764..9782    +  promoter       T7 promoter: promoter for bacteriophage T7 RNA polymerase
