[The description below was written by a language model from this plasmid's Addgene catalogue record and pLannotate feature annotations shown in this document.]
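Description:
pcDNA3.1 Flag YFP hNKCC1 P676C A734C (NT810) is a mammalian expression plasmid built on the pcDNA3.1 neo backbone, about 9.8 kb in total. It is propagated in E. coli through a high-copy ColE1/pUC-type origin with ampicillin selection (AmpR under its own bla promoter), and also carries an f1 origin. For selection in mammalian cells, an SV40 early promoter drives the neomycin phosphotransferase gene, terminated by an SV40 polyadenylation signal, which allows G418 selection of stable transfectants. Several short annotations in the feature table (lac promoter/operator and lacI fragments, a partial ble, a bom fragment, a truncated HIV-1 LTR match next to the CMV promoter) appear to be backbone remnants or partial sequence matches rather than functional parts.

The payload is a single fusion open reading frame expressed from the CMV immediate-early enhancer/promoter and terminated by the bovine growth hormone poly(A) signal. A T7 promoter lies just upstream of the coding region. The reading frame begins with a 3xFLAG epitope, followed by a yellow fluorescent protein (annotated as mCitrine), and then human NKCC1 (SLC12A2), the Na-K-Cl cotransporter. The NKCC1 cDNA is synthetic and was designed with convenient restriction sites. The cassette sits between NheI and PmeI sites.

This version derives from the wild-type parent construct NT17 and introduces two cysteine substitutions, P676C and A734C. The associated publication used internal crosslinking between transmembrane domains 10 and 11/12 to probe the motions underlying ion transport and transporter activation, and a cysteine pair fits that approach. The N-terminal tags allow immunodetection or purification and fluorescence visualisation of the transporter.
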