Addgene plasmid #50867: pcDNA3.1 Flag YFP hNKCC1 P676C A734C (NT810)
Purpose: Expresses human NKCC1 P676C A734C mutant with an N-terminal 3xFLAG-YFP tag in mammalian cells. cDNA is synthetic, containing convenient restriction sites.
Depositing lab: Biff Forbush. Depositing organization: Yale University. Publication: Molecular Motions Involved in Na-K-Cl Cotransporter-mediated Ion Transport and Transporter Activation Revealed by Internal Crosslinking between Transmembrane Domains 10 and 11/12. Monette MY, Somasekharan S, Forbush B. J Biol Chem. 2014 Jan 22. 10.1074/jbc.M113.542258 PubMed 24451383.
Backbone
  Vector backbone: pcDNA 3.1 neo
  Backbone manufacturer: Life Technologies
  Backbone size w/o insert (bp): 5316
  Vector type: Mammalian Expression
  Selectable markers: Neomycin (select with G418)
Growth in bacteria
  Bacterial resistance: Ampicillin, 100 μg/mL
  Growth temperature: 37°C
  Growth strain: DH5alpha
  Copy number: High Copy
Gene/Insert
  Gene/Insert name: human NKCC1 (synthetic) (alt names: Slc12A2 (synthetic); Na-K-Cl cotransporter)
  Species: H. sapiens (human), Synthetic
  Insert size (bp): 4479
  Mutation: P676C A734C in hNKCC1 in NT17
  Entrez Gene: SLC12A2 (a.k.a. BSC, BSC-2, BSC2, CCC1, KILQS, NKCC1, PPP1R141)
  Promoter: CMV
  Tag / fusion protein: 3x Flag (N terminal on insert); YFP (N terminal on insert)
  Cloning method: Restriction Enzyme; 5′ cloning site NheI (not destroyed); 3′ cloning site PmeI (not destroyed)
  Sequencing primers: 5′ CMV-F; 3′ BGH-rev
Terms and licenses: Academic/Nonprofit Terms; Industry Terms: Not Available to Industry
Depositor comments: Plasmid constructed from pcDNA3.1 Flag YFP hNKCC1 WT (NT17). See Addgene plasmid# 49085 (http://www.addgene.org/49085/) for plasmid map of wild-type construct.
How to cite: pcDNA3.1 Flag YFP hNKCC1 P676C A734C (NT810) was a gift from Biff Forbush (Addgene plasmid # 50867 ; http://n2t.net/addgene:50867 ; RRID:Addgene_50867)
