>Addgene plasmid #50867 | pcDNA3.1 Flag YFP hNKCC1 P676C A734C (NT810) | addgene partial sequence | sequence record 78664 | CMV-F
GAGCTCTCTGGCTAACTAGAGAACCCACTGCTTACTGGCTTATCGAAATTAATACGACTCACTATAGGGA
GACCCAAGCTGGCTAGCCCGGGCACGGCCGCCACCATGGGAGACTACAAAGACCATGACGGTGATTATAA
AGATCACGACATCGACTACAAGGATGACGATGACAAGGGTGACCCTACCGTCAGCAAGGGCGAGGAGCTG
TTCACCGGGGTGGTGCCCATCCTGGTCGAGCTGGACGGCGACGTAAACGGCCACAAGTTCAGCGTGTCCG
GCGAGGGCGAGGGCGATGCCACCTACGGCAAGCTGACCCTGAAGTTCATCTGCACCACCGGCAAGCTGCC
CGTGCCCTGGCCCACCCTCGTGACCACCTTCGGCTACGGCCTGATGTGCTTCGCCCGCTACCCCGACCAC
ATGAAGCAGCACGACTTCTTCAAGTCCGCCATGCCCGAAGGCTACGTCCAGGAGCGCACCATCTTCTTCA
AGGACGACGGCAACTACAAGACCCGCGCCGAGGTGAAGTTCGAGGGCGACACCCTGGTGAACCGCATCGA
GCTGAAGGGCATCGACTTCAAGGAGGACGGCAACATCCTAGGGCACAAGCTGGAGTACAACTACAACAGC
CACAACGTTTATATCATGGCCGACAAGCAGAAGAACGGCATCAAGGTGAACTTCAAGATCCGCCACAACA
TCGAGGACGGCAGCGTGCAGCTCGCCGACCACTACCAGCAGAACACCCCCATCGGCGACGGCCCCGTGCT
GCTGCCCGACAACCACTACCTGAGCTACCAGTCCAAACTGAGCAAAGACCCCAACGAGAAGCGCGATCAC
ATGGTCCTGCTGGAGTTCGTGACCGCCGCCGGGATCACTCTCGGCATGGACGAGCTCTACA
