>Addgene plasmid #50867 | pcDNA3.1 Flag YFP hNKCC1 P676C A734C (NT810) | addgene partial sequence | sequence record 79051 | hNKCC1-int-R 5'-ATATTTGGCTTGGTCGATGG-3'
TCCACAGATCATCAAACCAACATTTTTTGTGAAATCGTGAACAAGATGAAGTAAGGCCGGCCGTGAGTTT
GGCGCTCCTGTCATAACAAGACACTGTGGCCTAAAGTTTTTCACATGGTCCTCCACGCCAGAAAGCCTAA
TACTATGTTGCAGGGCATTGAGGTAAGTCAGGGCTTGTGTAGAGGATCCCCAATTCACATCGGGTTTTTT
GTAGGTAACATAAATATAGAGACCAAGGACTATCACGTAGGTTAGCAAAGCACACCACCAGTTAATGACG
AACATTACTATGCAACAAAGAATTGCTCCAAGAAGTGAGATCCACATATTGTAGTATTTAAATGCCGGTC
GCCATCCTGGGCTTTTGGCCAGTGAAGCATGGAATACTGAAAAATTGATGAGGGCATAGCTGGCAAGGAA
GAAGTTTGAGATAATACATGCAATAACATTCAGTTCGGCAATTAAGATGAATCCAAGTGCAATTAAGAAT
GTTAAGATGTAGCCACGTAATGGCTCATTATTTTTCCCATAACCTTTAGCAAACATCTGGAAAGCGGGGT
AGATGTTGTCTTTACATAGGGCCTGAAATATCTTGGGAGCACTCACTAGGGATGCTAATGCGCTAGAAAG
AGTGGCAGAGAATATGCCCGCGGAAATTAGTGGTGTAAATCCTGACACCATACTCATTACCTGAAAGTTG
TTCATTAGGCCGTAGCTACAAGGACTGGATTCACAAGATGAAAAATCAAAGTTTAATTTGCAGGCTGCGC
TAGTACAGTTTGTTAGCTCTGTTACGATAGTGTCATTAACATTACCAGTGGCATCGCGTACGACACAAGA
ACCTACAGACACGGCAATTCCTACATAAACCAATGTAGTAATTAAAATGGCTAGGAGTGTTCCTTTGGGT
ATGGCTGACTGAGGATCTGCAAGATCACCTGAGATATTTGCGCC
